Addgene plasmid #24956: pBNP-NFAT-luciferase
Depositing lab: Toren Finkel.
Backbone
  Vector backbone: pGL2
  Vector type: Mammalian Expression, Luciferase
Growth in bacteria
  Bacterial resistance: Ampicillin, 100 μg/mL
  Growth temperature: 37°C
  Growth strain: DH5alpha
  Copy number: High Copy
Gene/Insert
  Gene/Insert name: BNP promoter
  Species: H. sapiens (human)
  Entrez Gene: NPPB (a.k.a. BNP, Iso-ANP)
  Tag / fusion protein: Luciferase (C terminal on insert)
  Cloning method: Restriction Enzyme
  Sequencing primers: 5′ N/A; 3′ LucNRev
Terms and licenses: Academic/Nonprofit Terms; Industry Terms: Not Available to Industry
Depositor comments: An authentic NFAT3 reporter was constructed containing two tandem copies of the sequence 5′-CGCGTCTATCCTTTTGTTTTCCATCCTG-3′ derived from the BNP promoter and previously demonstrated to bind NFAT3.
How to cite: pBNP-NFAT-luciferase was a gift from Toren Finkel (Addgene plasmid # 24956 ; http://n2t.net/addgene:24956 ; RRID:Addgene_24956)
