[The description below was written by a language model from this plasmid's Addgene catalogue record and pLannotate feature annotations shown in this document.]
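Description:
pBNP-NFAT-luciferase is a mammalian firefly luciferase reporter plasmid, catalogued as built on the pGL2 backbone, that reads out NFAT3-dependent transcriptional activity. Although the insert is listed as the human BNP (NPPB) promoter, the depositor's comments indicate that the regulatory element is not the full promoter. It consists of two tandem copies of a short sequence derived from the BNP promoter that was previously shown to bind NFAT3. In the sequenced 4.9 kb plasmid, the annotation shows a minimal TATA-box promoter (minP) with low basal activity just upstream of the luciferase coding sequence. The NFAT-binding repeats themselves are not annotated, but they presumably lie in the unannotated stretch preceding minP. In that position, NFAT3 binding would raise transcription above the low background of the minimal promoter.

Upstream of the reporter cassette sit a synthetic poly(A) signal and an RNA polymerase II pause site from the human α2 globin gene. These elements reduce read-through transcription from the backbone that could otherwise inflate background signal. The luciferase gene is annotated as the enhanced luc+ version and is followed by an SV40 polyadenylation signal. This feature set (luc+, minP, upstream poly(A)/pause) is not what is usually associated with the original pGL2 vectors, so the catalogued backbone name should be treated with some caution.

The plasmid is maintained in E. coli through a high-copy ColE1/pUC-type origin with ampicillin selection (β-lactamase), and it also carries an f1 phage origin. Short lacZα, SV40 large T antigen and tetracycline-resistance fragments appear to be non-functional cloning remnants. There is no mammalian selection marker, which fits transient transfection assays of NFAT3 signalling.
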