Features (pLannotate 1.2.2; 12 found; start..end, strand, type, name):
    234..822     -  rep_origin     ori: high-copy-number ColE1/pMB1/pBR322/pUC origin of replication
    993..1853    -  CDS            AmpR: β-lactamase; bla; confers resistance to ampicillin, carbenicillin, and related antibiotics
   1854..1958    -  promoter       AmpR promoter: bla
   1985..2413    +  rep_origin     f1 ori (sequence partly withheld): f1 bacteriophage origin of replication; arrow indicates direction of (+) strand synthesis
   2445..2512    -  CDS            lacZα (fragment): LacZα fragment of β-galactosidase; lacZ fragment
   2571..2619    +  polyA_signal   poly(A) signal: synthetic polyadenylation signal
   2633..2724    +  misc_feature   pause site: RNA polymerase II transcriptional pause signal from the human α2 globin gene
   2825..2856    +  promoter       minP: minimal TATA-box promoter with low basal activity
   2918..4570    +  CDS            luciferase: firefly luciferase; luc+; enhanced luc+ version of the luciferase gene
   4611..4732    -  polyA_signal   SV40 poly(A) signal: SV40 polyadenylation signal
   4755..4823    -  CDS            large T antigen (fragment): large T antigen from SV40 (simian virus 40)
   4839..54      +  CDS            TcR (fragment) (across the origin): tetracycline efflux protein; tet; confers resistance to tetracycline
>Addgene plasmid #24956 | pBNP-NFAT-luciferase | addgene full sequence | sequence record 129647 | Addgene NGS result
TTATGACTGTCTTCTTTATCATGCAACTCGTAGGACAGGTGCCGGCAGCGCTCTTCCGCTTCCTCGCTCA
CTGACTCGCTGCGCTCGGTCGTTCGGCTGCGGCGAGCGGTATCAGCTCACTCAAAGGCGGTAATACGGTT
ATCCACAGAATCAGGGGATAACGCAGGAAAGAACATGTGAGCAAAAGGCCAGCAAAAGGCCAGGAACCGT
AAAAAGGCCGCGTTGCTGGCGTTTTTCCATAGGCTCCGCCCCCCTGACGAGCATCACAAAAATCGACGCT
CAAGTCAGAGGTGGCGAAACCCGACAGGACTATAAAGATACCAGGCGTTTCCCCCTGGAAGCTCCCTCGT
GCGCTCTCCTGTTCCGACCCTGCCGCTTACCGGATACCTGTCCGCCTTTCTCCCTTCGGGAAGCGTGGCG
CTTTCTCATAGCTCACGCTGTAGGTATCTCAGTTCGGTGTAGGTCGTTCGCTCCAAGCTGGGCTGTGTGC
ACGAACCCCCCGTTCAGCCCGACCGCTGCGCCTTATCCGGTAACTATCGTCTTGAGTCCAACCCGGTAAG
ACACGACTTATCGCCACTGGCAGCAGCCACTGGTAACAGGATTAGCAGAGCGAGGTATGTAGGCGGTGCT
ACAGAGTTCTTGAAGTGGTGGCCTAACTACGGCTACACTAGAAGAACAGTATTTGGTATCTGCGCTCTGC
TGAAGCCAGTTACCTTCGGAAAAAGAGTTGGTAGCTCTTGATCCGGCAAACAAACCACCGCTGGTAGCGG
TGGTTTTTTTGTTTGCAAGCAGCAGATTACGCGCAGAAAAAAAGGATCTCAAGAAGATCCTTTGATCTTT
TCTACGGGGTCTGACGCTCAGTGGAACGAAAACTCACGTTAAGGGATTTTGGTCATGAGATTATCAAAAA
GGATCTTCACCTAGATCCTTTTAAATTAAAAATGAAGTTTTAAATCAATCTAAAGTATATATGAGTAAAC
TTGGTCTGACAGTTACCAATGCTTAATCAGTGAGGCACCTATCTCAGCGATCTGTCTATTTCGTTCATCC
ATAGTTGCCTGACTCCCCGTCGTGTAGATAACTACGATACGGGAGGGCTTACCATCTGGCCCCAGTGCTG
CAATGATACCGCGAGACCCACGCTCACCGGCTCCAGATTTATCAGCAATAAACCAGCCAGCCGGAAGGGC
CGAGCGCAGAAGTGGTCCTGCAACTTTATCCGCCTCCATCCAGTCTATTAATTGTTGCCGGGAAGCTAGA
GTAAGTAGTTCGCCAGTTAATAGTTTGCGCAACGTTGTTGCCATTGCTACAGGCATCGTGGTGTCACGCT
CGTCGTTTGGTATGGCTTCATTCAGCTCCGGTTCCCAACGATCAAGGCGAGTTACATGATCCCCCATGTT
GTGCAAAAAAGCGGTTAGCTCCTTCGGTCCTCCGATCGTTGTCAGAAGTAAGTTGGCCGCAGTGTTATCA
CTCATGGTTATGGCAGCACTGCATAATTCTCTTACTGTCATGCCATCCGTAAGATGCTTTTCTGTGACTG
GTGAGTACTCAACCAAGTCATTCTGAGAATAGTGTATGCGGCGACCGAGTTGCTCTTGCCCGGCGTCAAT
ACGGGATAATACCGCGCCACATAGCAGAACTTTAAAAGTGCTCATCATTGGAAAACGTTCTTCGGGGCGA
AAACTCTCAAGGATCTTACCGCTGTTGAGATCCAGTTCGATGTAACCCACTCGTGCACCCAACTGATCTT
CAGCATCTTTTACTTTCACCAGCGTTTCTGGGTGAGCAAAAACAGGAAGGCAAAATGCCGCAAAAAAGGG
AATAAGGGCGACACGGAAATGTTGAATACTCATACTCTTCCTTTTTCAATATTATTGAAGCATTTATCAG
GGTTATTGTCTCATGAGCGGATACATATTTGAATGTATTTAGAAAAATAAACAAATAGGGGTTCCGCGCA
CATTTCCCCGAAAAGTGCCACCTG
[124 nt withheld, positions 1985-2108]
C
[91 nt withheld, positions 2110-2200]
A
[49 nt withheld, positions 2202-2250]
CCTTTGACGTTGGAGTCCACGTTCTTT
[37 nt withheld, positions 2278-2314]
ACCCTATCTCGGTCTATTCTTTTGATTTATAAGGGATTTTGCCGATTTCGGCCTATTGGTTAAAAAATGA
GCTGATTTAACAAAAATTTAACGCGAATTTTAACAAAATATTAACGCTTACAATTTGCCATTCGCCATTC
AGGCTGCGCAACTGTTGGGAAGGGCGATCGGTGCGGGCCTCTTCGCTATTACGCCAGCCCAAGCTACCAT
GATAAGTAAGTAATATTAAGGTACGGGAGGTACTTGGAGCGGCCGCAATAAAATATCTTTATTTTCATTA
CATCTGTGTGTTGGTTTTTTGTGTGAATCGATAGTACTAACATACGCTCTCCATCAAAACAAAACGAAAC
AAAACAAACTAGCAAAATAGGCTGTCCCCAGTGCAAGTGCAGGTGCCAGAACATTTCTCTATCGATAGGT
ACCGAGCTCTTACGCGTCTATCCTTTTGTTTTCCATCCTGACGCGTCTATCCTTTTGTTTTCCATCCTGC
GCGTGCTAGGATCTAGACTCTAGAGGGTATATAATGGAAGCTCGAATTCCAGCTTGGCATTCCGGTACTG
TTGGTAAAAAGCTTGGCATTCCGGTACTGTTGGTAAAGCCACCATGGAAGACGCCAAAAACATAAAGAAA
GGCCCGGCGCCATTCTATCCGCTGGAAGATGGAACCGCTGGAGAGCAACTGCATAAGGCTATGAAGAGAT
ACGCCCTGGTTCCTGGAACAATTGCTTTTACAGATGCACATATCGAGGTGGACATCACTTACGCTGAGTA
CTTCGAAATGTCCGTTCGGTTGGCAGAAGCTATGAAACGATATGGGCTGAATACAAATCACAGAATCGTC
GTATGCAGTGAAAACTCTCTTCAATTCTTTATGCCGGTGTTGGGCGCGTTATTTATCGGAGTTGCAGTTG
CGCCCGCGAACGACATTTATAATGAACGTGAATTGCTCAACAGTATGGGCATTTCGCAGCCTACCGTGGT
GTTCGTTTCCAAAAAGGGGTTGCAAAAAATTTTGAACGTGCAAAAAAAGCTCCCAATCATCCAAAAAATT
ATTATCATGGATTCTAAAACGGATTACCAGGGATTTCAGTCGATGTACACGTTCGTCACATCTCATCTAC
CTCCCGGTTTTAATGAATACGATTTTGTGCCAGAGTCCTTCGATAGGGACAAGACAATTGCACTGATCAT
GAACTCCTCTGGATCTACTGGTCTGCCTAAAGGTGTCGCTCTGCCTCATAGAACTGCCTGCGTGAGATTC
TCGCATGCCAGAGATCCTATTTTTGGCAATCAAATCATTCCGGATACTGCGATTTTAAGTGTTGTTCCAT
TCCATCACGGTTTTGGAATGTTTACTACACTCGGATATTTGATATGTGGATTTCGAGTCGTCTTAATGTA
TAGATTTGAAGAAGAGCTGTTTCTGAGGAGCCTTCAGGATTACAAGATTCAAAGTGCGCTGCTGGTGCCA
ACCCTATTCTCCTTCTTCGCCAAAAGCACTCTGATTGACAAATACGATTTATCTAATTTACACGAAATTG
CTTCTGGTGGCGCTCCCCTCTCTAAGGAAGTCGGGGAAGCGGTTGCCAAGAGGTTCCATCTGCCAGGTAT
CAGGCAAGGATATGGGCTCACTGAGACTACATCAGCTATTCTGATTACACCCGAGGGGGATGATAAACCG
GGCGCGGTCGGTAAAGTTGTTCCATTTTTTGAAGCGAAGGTTGTGGATCTGGATACCGGGAAAACGCTGG
GCGTTAATCAAAGAGGCGAACTGTGTGTGAGAGGTCCTATGATTATGTCCGGTTATGTAAACAATCCGGA
AGCGACCAACGCCTTGATTGACAAGGATGGATGGCTACATTCTGGAGACATAGCTTACTGGGACGAAGAC
GAACACTTCTTCATCGTTGACCGCCTGAAGTCTCTGATTAAGTACAAAGGCTATCAGGTGGCTCCCGCTG
AATTGGAATCCATCTTGCTCCAACACCCCAACATCTTCGACGCAGGTGTCGCAGGTCTTCCCGACGATGA
CGCCGGTGAACTTCCCGCCGCCGTTGTTGTTTTGGAGCACGGAAAGACGATGACGGAAAAAGAGATCGTG
GATTACGTCGCCAGTCAAGTAACAACCGCGAAAAAGTTGCGCGGAGGAGTTGTGTTTGTGGACGAAGTAC
CGAAAGGTCTTACCGGAAAACTCGACGCAAGAAAAATCAGAGAGATCCTCATAAAGGCCAAGAAGGGCGG
AAAGATCGCCGTGTAATTCTAGAGTCGGGGCGGCCGGCCGCTTCGAGCAGACATGATAAGATACATTGAT
GAGTTTGGACAAACCACAACTAGAATGCAGTGAAAAAAATGCTTTATTTGTGAAATTTGTGATGCTATTG
CTTTATTTGTAACCATTATAAGCTGCAATAAACAAGTTAACAACAACAATTGCATTCATTTTATGTTTCA
GGTTCAGGGGGAGGTGTGGGAGGTTTTTTAAAGCAAGTAAAACCTCTACAAATGTGGTAAAATCGATAAG
GATCCGTCGACCGATGCCCTTGAGAGCCTTCAACCCAGTCAGCTCCTTCCGGTGGGCGCGGGGCATGACT
ATCGTCGCCGCAC
