>Addgene plasmid #24956 | pBNP-NFAT-luciferase | addgene partial sequence | sequence record 30895 | 24956 with LucNRev
ATGGCGCCGGGCCTTTCTTTATGTTTTTGGCGTCTTCCATGGTGGCTTTACCAACAGTACCGGAATGCCA
AGCTTTTTACCAACAGTACCGGAATGCCAAGCTGGAATTCGAGCTTCCATTATATACCCTCTAGAGTCTA
GATCCTAGCACGCGCAGGATGGAAAACAAAAGGATAGACGCGTCAGGATGGAAAACAAAAGGATAGACGC
GTAAGAGCTCGGTACCTATCGATAGAGAAATGTTCTGGCACCTGCACTTGCACTGGGGACAGCCTATTTT
GCTAGTTTGTTTTGTTTCGTTTTGTTTTGATGGAGAGCGTATGTTAGTACTATCGATTCACACAAAAAAC
CAACACACAGATGTAATGAAAATAAAGATATTTTATTGCGGCCGCTCCAAGTACCTCCCGTACCTTAATA
TTACTTACTTATCATGGTAGCTTGGGCTGGCGTAATAGCGAAGAGGCCCGCACCGATCGCCCTTCCCAAC
AGTTGCGCAGCCTGAATGGCGAATGGCAAATTGTAAGCGTTAATATTTTGTTAAAATTCGCGTTAAATTT
TTGTTAAATCAGCTCATTTTTTAACCAATAGGCCGAAATCGGCAAAATCCCTTATAAATCAAAAGAATAG
ACCGAGATAGGGTTGAGTGTTGTTCCAGTTTGGAACAA
